>Addgene plasmid #175885 | pDL54 | addgene full sequence | sequence record 375396 | Addgene NGS Result
CTTTCCTGCGTTATCCCCTGATTCTGTGGATAACCGTATTACCGCCTTTGAGTGAGCTGATACCGCTCGC
CGCAGCCGAACGACCGAGCGCAGCGAGTCAGTGAGCGAGGAAGCGGAAGAGCGCCCAATACGCAAACCGC
CTCTCCCCGCGCGTTGGCCGATTCATTAATGCAGCTGGCACGACAGGTTTCCCGACTGGAAAGCGGGCAG
TGAGCGCAACGCAATTAATACGCGTACCGCTAGCCAGGAAGAGTTTGTAGAAACGCAAAAAGGCCATCCG
TCAGGATGGCCTTCTGCTTAGTTTGATGCCTGGCAGTTTATGGCGGGCGTCCTGCCCGCCACCCTCCGGG
CCGTTGCTTCACAACGTTCAAATCCGCTCCCGGCGGATTTGTCCTACTCAGGAGAGCGTTCACCGACAAA
CAACAGATAAAACGAAAGGCCCAGTCTTCCGACTGAGCCTTTCGTTTTATTTGATGCCTGGCAGTTCCCT
ACTCTCGCGTTAACGCTAGCATGGATGTTTTCCCAGTCACGACGTTGTAAAACGACGGCCAGTCTTAAGC
TCGGGCCCCAAATAATGATTTTATTTTGACTGATAGTGACCTGTTCGTTGCAACAAATTGATGAGCAATG
CTTTTTTATAATGCCAACTTTGTACAAAAAAGCAGGCTCCGCGGCCGCCTTGTTTAACTTTAAGAAGGAG
CCCTTCACCATGGATGGTAAAGGTCAAGATTACGTTGCGTGTTTAACCAATGGTTCAAATTCCCAGGTGA
AGGCAGAGTGGATCCACTTGGCACTAGGCGTGTCTATATTACTTAACATCCGCAGTGACGGAACGACAAT
TCTCAAACATTTGAGCTACAATCGAAGCATGGCGCAACAAGCAAAAATATGGTGGTATGAAAATTTGGAA
AGAGTGTGCAAGAAGTACAATATATGTGGCATAGATAGCTCAACTGATGGTGGTGGTTCAACGTATGGAC
AATGTTCAAATTCCCAATTTCAAAGAAACATGGACGCAAGCCCCGGGGGAAACAAAACCAGTAATCAATC
CACAAAAGATTCACCGAGAGCTTCTCAAGTAGAGAAGGAAAAGATCGAGTACTGTGAGCCACATGTATAT
ATAACACCTGCCATCTTCAGTGACGGAACCAGAGCTCCCAAATACGTGGAGTCTAGCCGAAGAGTAACCC
AAGTGCACCACGCCAAAACATGGTGGCCGGAGAATTGTGAAAAAGTGTACGAGAACCACAACAACATATA
TGGCATAGATAGATCAATTGACGGTGGTGATAAGTTTGAGGGAAAAAGTAAAGTTAGTGACGGTGGGTTA
GACGGCAAAGATCAAGGTTCAATGTATGGACAAAGTTCAAATTCCGAGCTTCAAATAAACATGGACGCAG
ACAATAGGAGATGTGAACCTGTGAGTGAGATGCTTTTCAAAAATTACAATGTGTGTTCGCCTAATGGTAA
GGGAAGTGATATTAAGGGTGGGCGCGCCGACCCAGCTTTCTTGTACAAAGTTGGCATTATAAGAAAGCAT
TGCTTATCAATTTGTTGCAACGAACAGGTCACTATCAGTCAAAATAAAATCATTATTTGCCATCCAGCTG
ATATCCCCTATAGTGAGTCGTATTACATGGTCATAGCTGTTTCCTGGCAGCTCTGGCCCGTGTCTCAAAA
TCTCTGATGTTACATTGCACAAGATAAAAATATATCATCATGAACAATAAAACTGTCTGCTTACATAAAC
AGTAATACAAGGGGTGTTATGAGCCATATTCAACGGGAAACGTCGAGGCCGCGATTAAATTCCAACATGG
ATGCTGATTTATATGGGTATAAATGGGCTCGCGATAATGTCGGGCAATCAGGTGCGACAATCTATCGCTT
GTATGGGAAGCCCGATGCGCCAGAGTTGTTTCTGAAACATGGCAAAGGTAGCGTTGCCAATGATGTTACA
GATGAGATGGTCAGACTAAACTGGCTGACGGAATTTATGCCTCTTCCGACCATCAAGCATTTTATCCGTA
CTCCTGATGATGCATGGTTACTCACCACTGCGATCCCCGGAAAAACAGCATTCCAGGTATTAGAAGAATA
TCCTGATTCAGGTGAAAATATTGTTGATGCGCTGGCAGTGTTCCTGCGCCGGTTGCATTCGATTCCTGTT
TGTAATTGTCCTTTTAACAGCGATCGCGTATTTCGTCTCGCTCAGGCGCAATCACGAATGAATAACGGTT
TGGTTGATGCGAGTGATTTTGATGACGAGCGTAATGGCTGGCCTGTTGAACAAGTCTGGAAAGAAATGCA
TAAACTTTTGCCATTCTCACCGGATTCAGTCGTCACTCATGGTGATTTCTCACTTGATAACCTTATTTTT
GACGAGGGGAAATTAATAGGTTGTATTGATGTTGGACGAGTCGGAATCGCAGACCGATACCAGGATCTTG
CCATCCTATGGAACTGCCTCGGTGAGTTTTCTCCTTCATTACAGAAACGGCTTTTTCAAAAATATGGTAT
TGATAATCCTGATATGAATAAATTGCAGTTTCATTTGATGCTCGATGAGTTTTTCTAATCAGAATTGGTT
AATTGGTTGTAACACTGGCAGAGCATTACGCTGACTTGACGGGACGGCGCAAGCTCATGACCAAAATCCC
TTAACGTGAGTTACGCGTCGTTCCACTGAGCGTCAGACCCCGTAGAAAAGATCAAAGGATCTTCTTGAGA
TCCTTTTTTTCTGCGCGTAATCTGCTGCTTGCAAACAAAAAAACCACCGCTACCAGCGGTGGTTTGTTTG
CCGGATCAAGAGCTACCAACTCTTTTTCCGAAGGTAACTGGCTTCAGCAGAGCGCAGATACCAAATACTG
TTCTTCTAGTGTAGCCGTAGTTAGGCCACCACTTCAAGAACTCTGTAGCACCGCCTACATACCTCGCTCT
GCTAATCCTGTTACCAGTGGCTGCTGCCAGTGGCGATAAGTCGTGTCTTACCGGGTTGGACTCAAGACGA
TAGTTACCGGATAAGGCGCAGCGGTCGGGCTGAACGGGGGGTTCGTGCACACAGCCCAGCTTGGAGCGAA
CGACCTACACCGAACTGAGATACCTACAGCGTGAGCTATGAGAAAGCGCCACGCTTCCCGAAGGGAGAAA
GGCGGACAGGTATCCGGTAAGCGGCAGGGTCGGAACAGGAGAGCGCACGAGGGAGCTTCCAGGGGGAAAC
GCCTGGTATCTTTATAGTCCTGTCGGGTTTCGCCACCTCTGACTTGAGCGTCGATTTTTGTGATGCTCGT
CAGGGGGGCGGAGCCTATGGAAAAACGCCAGCAACGCGGCCTTTTTACGGTTCCTGGCCTTTTGCTGGCC
TTTTGCTCACATGTT
Features (pLannotate 1.2.2; 11 found; start..end, strand, type, name):
    121..213     +  CDS            lacI (fragment): lac repressor; lacI; The lac repressor binds to the lac operator to inhibit transcription in E. coli. This inhibition can be relieved by adding lactose or isopropyl-β-D-thiogalactopyranoside (IPTG).
    268..295     -  terminator     rrnB T2 terminator: transcription terminator T2 from the E. coli rrnB gene
    427..470     +  terminator     rrnB T1 terminator: Escherichia coli rrnB; transcription terminator T1 from the E. coli rrnB gene
    517..553     -  CDS            lacZα (fragment): LacZα fragment of β-galactosidase; lacZ fragment
    569..668     +  protein_bind   attL1: mutant version of attL; recombination site for the Gateway® LR reaction LR Clonase™
    680..700     +  RBS            RBS: efficient ribosome binding site from bacteriophage T7 gene 10 (Olins and Rangwala, 1989)
    710..1468    +  CDS            RLM3 (fragment): RLM3_ARATH - Experimental evidence at transcript level: Swiss-Prot protein existence level 2. TIR-NB-LRR receptor-like protein that confers resistance to the pathogens Leptosphaeria maculans (blackleg disease), Botrytis cinerea, Alternaria brassicicola and Alternaria brassicae. Required for efficient callose deposition downstream of RLM1 during infection with L.maculans. From Arabidopsis thaliana (Mouse-ear cress).
   1500..1599    -  protein_bind   attL2: mutant version of attL; recombination site for the Gateway® LR reaction LR Clonase™
   1617..1635    -  promoter       T7 promoter: promoter for bacteriophage T7 RNA polymerase
   1769..2578    +  CDS            KanR: aminoglycoside phosphotransferase; aph(3')-Ia; confers resistance to kanamycin in bacteria or G418 (Geneticin®) in eukaryotes
   2725..3313    +  rep_origin     ori: high-copy-number ColE1/pMB1/pBR322/pUC origin of replication
