[The description below was written by a language model from this plasmid's Addgene catalogue record and pLannotate feature annotations shown in this document.]
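Description:
pDL54 is a Gateway entry clone built in the pENTR-SD-TOPO backbone, a small (about 3.4 kb) bacterial plasmid intended as the donor in LR recombination reactions rather than as an expression vector in its own right. It is maintained in E. coli from a high-copy ColE1/pUC-type origin and selected with kanamycin through the aminoglycoside phosphotransferase (KanR) gene. The rrnB T1 and T2 transcription terminators lie upstream of the cloning region, where they insulate the insert from read-through transcription originating in the backbone. The short lacI and lacZα matches in the annotation are fragments only and appear to be backbone remnants.

The insert, catalogued as "ID#7" from Arabidopsis thaliana, was introduced by TOPO cloning and sits between the attL1 and attL2 sites. The feature table identifies it as a roughly 760 bp fragment of RLM3, a TIR-NB-LRR receptor-like protein associated with resistance to several fungal pathogens. Together with the title of the associated publication, this suggests that the name denotes an NLR integrated domain, though the record does not define the fragment's boundaries or the domain it covers. A bacteriophage T7 gene 10 ribosome binding site, the "SD" element of the backbone, lies just upstream of the coding fragment inside attL1, so it would accompany the insert into a destination vector and could support translation in bacteria. A T7 promoter lies outside attL2 in reverse orientation.

LR Clonase-mediated recombination with an attR-containing destination vector transfers the ID#7 fragment into whatever expression context is needed. The record places the clone within a toolkit of NLR integrated domains for identifying plant pathogen effector targets, but it does not name particular destination vectors or assays.
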