Addgene plasmid #175885: pDL54
Purpose: pENTRY for Gateway LR reaction
Depositing lab: Nemo Peeters. Depositing organization: CNRS UMR 2594, INRA UMR 0441, Laboratoire des Interactions Plantes Micro-organismes (LIPM). Publication: An NLR integrated domain toolkit to identify plant pathogen effector targets. Landry D, Mila I, Sabbagh CRR, Zaffuto M, Pouzet C, Tremousaygue D, Dabos P, Deslandes L, Peeters N. Plant J. 2023 Sep;115(5):1443-1457. doi: 10.1111/tpj.16331. Epub 2023 Jul 24. PubMed 37248633.
Backbone
  Vector backbone: pENTR-SD-TOPO
  Vector type: pENTRY clone
Growth in bacteria
  Bacterial resistance: Kanamycin, 50 μg/mL
  Growth temperature: 37°C
  Growth strain: DH5alpha
  Copy number: High Copy
Gene/Insert
  Gene/Insert name: ID#7
  Species: A. thaliana (mustard weed)
  Cloning method: TOPO Cloning
  Sequencing primers: 5′ n/a
Terms and licenses: Academic/Nonprofit Terms; Industry Terms: Not Available to Industry
Depositor comments: Peeters lab uses Mach1 cells for transformation. Please visit https://www.biorxiv.org/content/10.1101/2021.08.23.457316v2 for bioRxiv preprint.
How to cite: pDL54 was a gift from Nemo Peeters (Addgene plasmid # 175885 ; http://n2t.net/addgene:175885 ; RRID:Addgene_175885)
